>Addgene plasmid #183397 | pMSCV-IRES-GFP-Hybrid-caspase_human-caspase-4-CARD+canine-Caspase-1/4-catalytic domain | addgene full sequence | sequence record 361184 | Addgene NGS Result
TTTTGACCCCCCTCCCTGGGTCAAGCCCTTTGTACACCCTAAGCCTCCGCCTCCTCTTCCTCCATCCGCC
CCGTCTCTCCCCCTTGAACCTCCTCGTTCGACCCCGCCTCGATCCTCCCTTTATCCAGCCCTCACTCCTT
CTCTAGGCGCCGGAATTAGATCTCTCGAGATCGATGCGGCCGCGCCACCATGGAACAAAAACTCATCTCA
GAAGAGGATCTGATGGCAGAAGGCAACCACAGAAAAAAGCCACTTAAGGTGTTGGAATCCCTGGGCAAAG
ATTTCCTCACTGGTGTTTTGGATAACTTGGTGGAACAAAATGTACTGAACTGGAAGGAAGAGGAAAAAAA
GAAATATTACGATGCTAAAACTGAAGACAAAGTTCGGGTCATGGCAGACTCTATGCAAGAGAAGCAACGT
ATGGCAGGACAAATGCTTCTTCAAACCTTTTTTAACATAGACCAAATATCCCCCAATAAAAAAGCTCATC
CGAATGCCTTCGTGGAAAACATGCCTGGGCCAACCATTCCTGACTCAGAAGAATCTACAGATACTCTCAA
GCTTTGTCCTCCTGAAACATTTGTGAAAATGTATAAAGAGAAGGCTGAAGAGATCTACCCAATAAAGGAG
AGAAAGGATCGTACTCGTCTGGCTCTCATCATATGCAATATAGAGTTTGATCATCTTTCTACCAGGGATG
GAGCTGAACTTGACATTGCAGGAATGGAGAGTCTGCTGGAGGGCCTGGGCTACAGTGTAGTTGTGAAACG
GAAACTCACTGCTAAGGGTATGGAATCAGTGCTACGGGAATTTGCTGCCCGCCCAGAGCATAAGTCCTCA
GACAGCACATTCTTGGTGTTAATGTCTCACGGCATCCTGAATGGAATCTGTGGGACCGCACACAGCGTGG
AAAATCCAGATGTACTAGCTTATGACACCATCTTCCAGATTTTCAACAACCGTCACTGCCTCAACCTCAA
GGACAAACCGAAGGTCATCATCATCCAGGCCTGCAGAGGTGAAAATCCTGGGGAACTGTGGGTCAGCGAC
TCTCCAAAAGCCTCGACAGACAGCTGGACACATCAACCTCTGATGCTCCAGAGTGATGCCATTCACAAGG
TCCACGTGGAGAAGGACTTCATTGCTTTCTGCTCCTCAACCCCACATAATGTGTCCTGGAGACATATCAC
GAAGGGATCTCTTTTCATTGCACAACTCATCACATGCTTCCAAAAATATTCCTGGTGCTGTCACCTAGAA
GGAGTATTCCGGAAGGTACAACAATCATTTGAAAAACCAGATGTGAAAGCCCAGATGCCGACCATTGAAC
GAGTATCCATGACAAGATATTTCTATCTCTTCCCAGGACATTAAGTCGACGGTATCGATAAGCTTGATAT
CGAATTCCGCCCCCCCCCCTAACGTTACTGGCCGAAGCCGCTTGGAATAAGGCCGGTGTGCGTTTGTCTA
TATGTTATTTTCCACCATATTGCCGTCTTTTGGCAATGTGAGGGCCCGGAAACCTGGCCCTGTCTTCTTG
ACGAGCATTCCTAGGGGTCTTTCCCCTCTCGCCAAAGGAATGCAAGGTCTGTTGAATGTCGTGAAGGAAG
CAGTTCCTCTGGAAGCTTCTTGAAGACAAACAACGTCTGTAGCGACCCTTTGCAGGCAGCGGAACCCCCC
ACCTGGCGACAGGTGCCTCTGCGGCCAAAAGCCACGTGTATAAGATACACCTGCAAAGGCGGCACAACCC
CAGTGCCACGTTGTGAGTTGGATAGTTGTGGAAAGAGTCAAATGGCTCTCCTCAAGCGTATTCAACAAGG
GGCTGAAGGATGCCCAGAAGGTACCCCATTGTATGGGATCTGATCTGGGGCCTCGGTGCACATGCTTTAC
ATGTGTTTAGTCGAGGTTAAAAAAACGTCTAGGCCCCCCGAACCACGGGGACGTGGTTTTCCTTTGAAAA
ACACGATGATAATATGGCCACAACCATGGTGAGCAAGGGCGAGGAGCTGTTCACCGGGGTGGTGCCCATC
CTGGTCGAGCTGGACGGCGACGTAAACGGCCACAAGTTCAGCGTGTCTGGCGAGGGCGAGGGCGATGCCA
CCTACGGCAAGCTGACCCTGAAGTTCATCTGCACCACCGGCAAGCTGCCCGTGCCCTGGCCCACCCTCGT
GACCACCCTGACCTACGGCGTGCAGTGCTTCAGCCGCTACCCCGACCACATGAAGCAGCACGACTTCTTC
AAGTCCGCCATGCCCGAAGGCTACGTCCAGGAGCGCACCATCTTCTTCAAGGACGACGGCAACTACAAGA
CCCGCGCCGAGGTGAAGTTCGAGGGCGACACCCTGGTGAACCGCATCGAGCTGAAGGGCATCGACTTCAA
GGAGGACGGCAACATCCTGGGGCACAAGCTGGAGTACAACTACAACAGCCACAACGTCTATATCATGGCC
GACAAGCAGAAGAACGGCATCAAGGCGAACTTCAAGATCCGCCACAACATCGAGGACGGCAGCGTGCAGC
TCGCCGACCACTACCAGCAGAACACCCCCATCGGCGACGGCCCCGTGCTGCTGCCCGACAACCACTACCT
GAGCACCCAGTCCGCCCTGAGCAAAGACCCCAACGAGAAGCGCGATCACATGGTCCTGCTGGAGTTCGTG
ACCGCCGCCGGGATCACTCTCGGCATGGACGAGCTGTACAAGTAATGAATTAATTAAGAATTCGATAAAA
TAAAAGATTTTATTTAGTCTCCAGAAAAAGGGGGGAATGAAAGACCCCACCTGTAGGTTTGGCAAGCTAG
CTTAAGTAACGCCATTTTGCAAGGCATGGAAAATACATAACTGAGAATAGAGAAGTTCAGATCAAGGTTA
GGAACAGAGAGACAGCAGAATATGGGCCAAACAGGATATCTGTGGTAAGCAGTTCCTGCCCCGGCTCAGG
GCCAAGAACAGATGGTCCCCAGATGCGGTCCCGCCCTCAGCAGTTTCTAGAGAACCATCAGATGTTTCCA
GGGTGCCCCAAGGACCTGAAATGACCCTGTGCCTTATTTGAACTAACCAATCAGTTCGCTTCTCGCTTCT
GTTCGCGCGCTTCTGCTCCCCGAGCTCAATAAAAGAGCCCACAACCCCTCACTCGGCGCGCCAGTCCTCC
GATAGACTGCGTCGCCCGGGTACCCGTGTATCCAATAAACCCTCTTGCAGTTGCATCCGACTTGTGGTCT
CGCTGTTCCTTGGGAGGGTCTCCTCTGAGTGATTGACTACCCGTCAGCGGGGGTCTTTCATGGGTAACAG
TTTCTTGAAGTTGGAGAACAACATTCTGAGGGTAGGAGTCGAATATTAAGTAATCCTGACTCAATTAGCC
ACTGTTTTGAATCCACATACTCCAATACTCCTGAAATAGTTCATTATGGACAGCGCAGAAAGAGCTGGGG
AGAATTGTGAAATTGTTATCCGCTCACAATTCCACACAACATACGAGCCGGAAGCATAAAGTGTAAAGCC
TGGGGTGCCTAATGAGTGAGCTAACTCACATTAATTGCGTTGCGCTCACTGCCCGCTTTCCAGTCGGGAA
ACCTGTCGTGCCAGCTGCATTAATGAATCGGCCAACGCGCGGGGAGAGGCGGTTTGCGTATTGGGCGCTC
TTCCGCTTCCTCGCTCACTGACTCGCTGCGCTCGGTCGTTCGGCTGCGGCGAGCGGTATCAGCTCACTCA
AAGGCGGTAATACGGTTATCCACAGAATCAGGGGATAACGCAGGAAAGAACATGTGAGCAAAAGGCCAGC
AAAAGGCCAGGAACCGTAAAAAGGCCGCGTTGCTGGCGTTTTTCCATAGGCTCCGCCCCCCTGACGAGCA
TCACAAAAATCGACGCTCAAGTCAGAGGTGGCGAAACCCGACAGGACTATAAAGATACCAGGCGTTTCCC
CCTGGAAGCTCCCTCGTGCGCTCTCCTGTTCCGACCCTGCCGCTTACCGGATACCTGTCCGCCTTTCTCC
CTTCGGGAAGCGTGGCGCTTTCTCATAGCTCACGCTGTAGGTATCTCAGTTCGGTGTAGGTCGTTCGCTC
CAAGCTGGGCTGTGTGCACGAACCCCCCGTTCAGCCCGACCGCTGCGCCTTATCCGGTAACTATCGTCTT
GAGTCCAACCCGGTAAGACACGACTTATCGCCACTGGCAGCAGCCACTGGTAACAGGATTAGCAGAGCGA
GGTATGTAGGCGGTGCTACAGAGTTCTTGAAGTGGTGGCCTAACTACGGCTACACTAGAAGAACAGTATT
TGGTATCTGCGCTCTGCTGAAGCCAGTTACCTTCGGAAAAAGAGTTGGTAGCTCTTGATCCGGCAAACAA
ACCACCGCTGGTAGCGGTGGTTTTTTTGTTTGCAAGCAGCAGATTACGCGCAGAAAAAAAGGATCTCAAG
AAGATCCTTTGATCTTTTCTACGGGGTCTGACGCTCAGTGGAACGAAAACTCACGTTAAGGGATTTTGGT
CATGAGATTATCAAAAAGGATCTTCACCTAGATCCTTTTAAATTAAAAATGAAGTTTTAAATCAATCTAA
AGTATATATGAGTAAACTTGGTCTGACAGTTACCAATGCTTAATCAGTGAGGCACCTATCTCAGCGATCT
GTCTATTTCGTTCATCCATAGTTGCCTGACTCCCCGTCGTGTAGATAACTACGATACGGGAGGGCTTACC
ATCTGGCCCCAGTGCTGCAATGATACCGCGAGACCCACGCTCACCGGCTCCAGATTTATCAGCAATAAAC
CAGCCAGCCGGAAGGGCCGAGCGCAGAAGTGGTCCTGCAACTTTATCCGCCTCCATCCAGTCTATTAATT
GTTGCCGGGAAGCTAGAGTAAGTAGTTCGCCAGTTAATAGTTTGCGCAACGTTGTTGCCATTGCTACAGG
CATCGTGGTGTCACGCTCGTCGTTTGGTATGGCTTCATTCAGCTCCGGTTCCCAACGATCAAGGCGAGTT
ACATGATCCCCCATGTTGTGCAAAAAAGCGGTTAGCTCCTTCGGTCCTCCGATCGTTGTCAGAAGTAAGT
TGGCCGCAGTGTTATCACTCATGGTTATGGCAGCACTGCATAATTCTCTTACTGTCATGCCATCCGTAAG
ATGCTTTTCTGTGACTGGTGAGTACTCAACCAAGTCATTCTGAGAATAGTGTATGCGGCGACCGAGTTGC
TCTTGCCCGGCGTCAATACGGGATAATACCGCGCCACATAGCAGAACTTTAAAAGTGCTCATCATTGGAA
AACGTTCTTCGGGGCGAAAACTCTCAAGGATCTTACCGCTGTTGAGATCCAGTTCGATGTAACCCACTCG
TGCACCCAACTGATCTTCAGCATCTTTTACTTTCACCAGCGTTTCTGGGTGAGCAAAAACAGGAAGGCAA
AATGCCGCAAAAAAGGGAATAAGGGCGACACGGAAATGTTGAATACTCATACTCTTCCTTTTTCAATATT
ATTGAAGCATTTATCAGGGTTATTGTCTCATGAGCGGATACATATTTGAATGTATTTAGAAAAATAAACA
AATAGGGGTTCCGCGCACATTTCCCCGAAAAGTGCCACCTGACGTCTAAGAAACCATTATTATCATGACA
TTAACCTATAAAAATAGGCGTATCACGAGGCCCTTTCGTCTCGCGCGTTTCGGTGATGACGGTGAAAACC
TCTGACACATGCAGCTCCCGGAGACGGTCACAGCTTGTCTGTAAGCGGATGCCGGGAGCAGACAAGCCCG
TCAGGGCGCGTCAGCGGGTGTTGGCGGGTGTCGGGGCTGGCTTAACTATGCGGCATCAGAGCAGATTGTA
CTGAGAGTGCACCATATGCGGTGTGAAATACCGCACAGATGCGTAAGGAGAAAATACCGCATCAGGCGCC
ATTCGCCATTCAGGCTGCGCAACTGTTGGGAAGGGCGATCGGTGCGGGCCTCTTCGCTATTACGCCAGCT
GGCGAAAGGGGGATGTGCTGCAAGGCGATTAAGTTGGGTAACGCCAGGGTTTTCCCAGTCACGACGTTGT
AAAACGACGGCGCAAGGAATGGTGCATGCAAGGAGATGGCGCCCAACAGTCCCCCGGCCACGGGGCCTGC
CACCATACCCACGCCGAAACAAGCGCTCATGAGCCCGAAGTGGCGAGCCCGATCTTCCCCATCGGTGATG
TCGGCGATATAGGCGCCAGCAACCGCACCTGTGGCGCCGGTGATGCCGGCCACGATGCGTCCGGCGTAGA
GGCGATTAGTCCAATTTGTTAAAGACAGGATATCAGTGGTCCAGGCTCTAGTTTTGACTCAACAATATCA
CCAGCTGAAGCCTATAGAGTACGAGCCATAGATAAAATAAAAGATTTTATTTAGTCTCCAGAAAAAGGGG
GGAATGAAAGACCCCACCTGTAGGTTTGGCAAGCTAGCTTAAGTAACGCCATTTTGCAAGGCATGGAAAA
TACATAACTGAGAATAGAGAAGTTCAGATCAAGGTTAGGAACAGAGAGACAGCAGAATATGGGCCAAACA
GGATATCTGTGGTAAGCAGTTCCTGCCCCGGCTCAGGGCCAAGAACAGATGGTCCCCAGATGCGGTCCCG
CCCTCAGCAGTTTCTAGAGAACCATCAGATGTTTCCAGGGTGCCCCAAGGACCTGAAATGACCCTGTGCC
TTATTTGAACTAACCAATCAGTTCGCTTCTCGCTTCTGTTCGCGCGCTTCTGCTCCCCGAGCTCAATAAA
AGAGCCCACAACCCCTCACTCGGCGCGCCAGTCCTCCGATAGACTGCGTCGCCCGGGTACCCGTATTCCC
AATAAAGCCTCTTGCTGTTTGCATCCGAATCGTGGACTCGCTGATCCTTGGGAGGGTCTCCTCAGATTGA
TTGACTGCCCACCTCGGGGGTCTTTCATTTGGAGGTTCCACCGAGATTTGGAGACCCCTGCCCAGGGACC
ACCGACCCCCCCGCCGGGAGGTAAGCTGGCCAGCGGTCGTTTCGTGTCTGTCTCTGTCTTTGTGCGTGTT
TGTGCCGGCATCTAATGTTTGCGCCTGCGTCTGTACTAGTTAGCTAACTAGCTCTGTATCTGGCGGACCC
GTGGTGGAACTGACGAGTTCTGAACACCCGGCCGCAACCCTGGGAGACGTCCCAGGGACTTTGGGGGCCG
TTTTTGTGGCCCGACCTGAGGAAGGGAGTCGATGTGGAATCCGACCCCGTCAGGATATGTGGTTCTGGTA
GGAGACGAGAACCTAAAACAGTTCCCGCCTCCGTCTGAATTTTTGCTTTCGGTTTGGAACCGAAGCCGCG
CGTCTTGTCTGCTGCAGCGCTGCAGCATCGTTCTGTGTTGTCTCTGTCTGACTGTGTTTCTGTATTTGTC
TGAAAATTAGGGCCAGACTGTTACCACTCCCTTAAGTTTGACCTTAGGTCACTGGAAAGATGTCGAGCGG
ATCGCTCACAACCAGTCGGTAGATGTCAAGAAGAGACGTTGGGTTACCTTCTGCTCTGCAGAATGGCCAA
CCTTTAACGTCGGATGGCCGCGAGACGGCACCTTTAACCGAGACCTCATCACCCAGGTTAAGATCAAGGT
CTTTTCACCTGGCCCGCATGGACACCCAGACCAGGTCCCCTACATCGTGACCTGGGAAGCCTTGGC
Features (pLannotate 1.2.2; 20 found; start..end, strand, type, name):
    223..1368    +  CDS            CASP4: CASP4_HUMAN - Also known as ICH2 From Homo sapiens (Human).
   1375..1408    -  misc_feature   MCS (fragment): pBluescript multiple cloning site
   1510..1972    +  misc_feature   IRES: internal ribosome entry site (IRES) of the encephalomyocarditis virus (EMCV)
   1986..2705    +  CDS            EGFP: the original enhanced GFP (Yang et al., 1996) mammalian codon-optimized
   2767..3281    +  LTR            3' LTR: 3' long terminal repeat from murine embryonic stem cell virus
   3443..3459    -  protein_bind   lac operator: The lac repressor binds to the lac operator to inhibit transcription in E. coli. This inhibition can be relieved by adding lactose or isopropyl-β-D-thiogalactopyranoside (IPTG). lac repressor encoded by lacI
   3467..3497    -  promoter       lac promoter: promoter for the E. coli lac operon
   3512..3533    -  protein_bind   CAP binding site: CAP binding activates transcription in the presence of cAMP. E. coli catabolite activator protein
   3546..3638    -  CDS            lacI (fragment): lac repressor; lacI; The lac repressor binds to the lac operator to inhibit transcription in E. coli. This inhibition can be relieved by adding lactose or isopropyl-β-D-thiogalactopyranoside (IPTG).
   3821..4409    -  rep_origin     ori: high-copy-number ColE1/pMB1/pBR322/pUC origin of replication
   4580..5440    -  CDS            AmpR: β-lactamase; bla; confers resistance to ampicillin, carbenicillin, and related antibiotics
   5441..5545    -  promoter       AmpR promoter: bla
   5640..5675    +  CDS            rop (fragment): Rop protein, which maintains plasmids at low copy number; rop
   5777..5876    +  misc_feature   bom (fragment): basis of mobility region from pBR322
   5882..6031    -  CDS            lacZα (fragment): LacZα fragment of β-galactosidase; lacZ fragment
   6031..6232    -  CDS            TcR (fragment): tetracycline efflux protein; tet; confers resistance to tetracycline
   6233..6331    +  CDS            env (fragment): murine leukemia virus gPr80 envelope polyprotein precursor; env; proteolytically cleaved into gp70SU and p15TM subunits
   6373..6889    +  LTR            5' LTR: 5' long terminal repeat from murine embryonic stem cell virus
   6953..7294    +  misc_feature   MESV Ψ: packaging signal of murine embryonic stem cell virus
   7361..151     +  CDS            gag (truncated) (across the origin): truncated Moloney murine leukemia virus (MMLV) gag gene lacking the start codon
