[The description below was written by a language model from this plasmid's Addgene catalogue record and pLannotate feature annotations shown in this document.]
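Description:
pMSCV-IRES-GFP-Hybrid-caspase_human-caspase-4-CARD+canine-Caspase-1/4-catalytic domain is a gammaretroviral transfer vector built on the pMSCV-IRES-EGFP backbone, intended for expressing an engineered inflammatory caspase in mammalian cells by retroviral transduction. In bacteria it is maintained through a high-copy ColE1/pUC-type origin and selected with ampicillin via the β-lactamase gene. The remaining bacterial annotations (lac promoter/operator and fragments of lacI, lacZα, rop, bom and TcR) are backbone remnants with no evident role in the design. The sequenced record is about 7.6 kb, consistent with a roughly 6.4 kb backbone plus a 1.2 kb insert.

The retroviral unit is bounded by 5′ and 3′ long terminal repeats from murine embryonic stem cell virus. The 5′ LTR is followed by the MESV Ψ packaging signal and a truncated, start-codon-less gag segment, elements that allow the genomic RNA to be packaged when viral proteins are supplied in trans by packaging cells. Transcription is driven by the LTR promoter. The insert, cloned between NotI and SalI, is a chimeric protein (hCARD4/cEnz) that joins the CARD domain of human caspase-4 to the catalytic domain of canine caspase-1/4 and carries an N-terminal Myc tag. The automated annotation labels the whole open reading frame as human CASP4 by similarity and does not separately mark the tag or the canine portion. Downstream, an EMCV IRES directs translation of EGFP from the same bicistronic transcript, so transduced cells can be identified or sorted by fluorescence. The associated work concerns the evolution-guided redesign of the LPS receptor caspase-4 into an interleukin-1β-converting enzyme, and this hybrid serves to test how domain swaps affect caspase function.
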