Addgene plasmid #183397: pMSCV-IRES-GFP-Hybrid-caspase_human-caspase-4-CARD+canine-Caspase-1/4-catalytic domain
Purpose: Expression of mammalian inflammatory caspase gene in mammalian cells by retroviral transduction
Depositing lab: Jonathan Kagan. Depositing organization: Boston Children's Hospital. Publication: Evolution-inspired redesign of the LPS receptor caspase-4 into an interleukin-1beta converting enzyme. Devant P, Cao A, Kagan JC. Sci Immunol. 2021 Aug 10;6(62). doi: 10.1126/sciimmunol.abh3567. PubMed 34734155.
Backbone
  Vector backbone: pMSCV-IRES-EGFP
  Backbone size w/o insert (bp): 6400
  Vector type: Retroviral
Growth in bacteria
  Bacterial resistance: Ampicillin, 100 μg/mL
  Growth temperature: 37°C
  Growth strain: NEB Stable
  Copy number: High Copy
Gene/Insert
  Gene/Insert name: CARD domain of human caspase-4 fused to catalytic domain of canine caspase-1/4 (alt name: hCARD4/cEnz)
  Species: H. sapiens (human), Synthetic
  Insert size (bp): 1200
  Promoter: MESV
  Tag / fusion protein: Myc (N terminal on insert)
  Cloning method: Restriction Enzyme; 5′ cloning site NotI (not destroyed); 3′ cloning site SalI (not destroyed)
  Sequencing primers: 5′ MSCV-fwd; 3′ MSCV-rev
Terms and licenses: Academic/Nonprofit Terms; Industry Terms: Not Available to Industry
How to cite: pMSCV-IRES-GFP-Hybrid-caspase_human-caspase-4-CARD+canine-Caspase-1/4-catalytic domain was a gift from Jonathan Kagan (Addgene plasmid # 183397 ; http://n2t.net/addgene:183397 ; RRID:Addgene_183397)
